>Addgene plasmid #234379 | MERS_NSP13_BV_BIO | addgene full sequence | sequence record 469464 | Addgene NGS Result
[124 nt withheld, positions 1-124]
C
[91 nt withheld, positions 126-216]
A
[49 nt withheld, positions 218-266]
CCTTTGACGTTGGAGTCCACGTTCTT
[37 nt withheld, positions 293-329]
ACCCTATCTCGGTCTATTCTTTTGATTTATAAGGGATTTTGCCGATTTCGGCCTATTGGTTAAAAAATGA
GCTGATTTAACAAAAATTTAACGCGAATTTTAACAAAATATTAACGCTTACAATTTAGGTGGCACTTTTC
GGGGAAATGTGCGCGGAACCCCTATTTGTTTATTTTTCTAAATACATTCAAATATGTATCCGCTCATGAG
ACAATAACCCTGATAAATGCTTCAATAATATTGAAAAAGGAAGAGTATGAGTATTCAACATTTCCGTGTC
GCCCTTATTCCCTTTTTTGCGGCATTTTGCCTTCCTGTTTTTGCTCACCCAGAAACGCTGGTGAAAGTAA
AAGATGCTGAAGATCAGTTGGGTGCACGAGTGGGTTACATCGAACTGGATCTCAACAGCGGTAAGATCCT
TGAGAGTTTTCGCCCCGAAGAACGTTTTCCAATGATGAGCACTTTTAAAGTTCTGCTATGTGGCGCGGTA
TTATCCCGTATTGACGCCGGGCAAGAGCAACTCGGTCGCCGCATACACTATTCTCAGAATGACTTGGTTG
AGTACTCACCAGTCACAGAAAAGCATCTTACGGATGGCATGACAGTAAGAGAATTATGCAGTGCTGCCAT
AACCATGAGTGATAACACTGCGGCCAACTTACTTCTGACAACGATCGGAGGACCGAAGGAGCTAACCGCT
TTTTTGCACAACATGGGGGATCATGTAACTCGCCTTGATCGTTGGGAACCGGAGCTGAATGAAGCCATAC
CAAACGACGAGCGTGACACCACGATGCCTGTAGCAATGGCAACAACGTTGCGCAAACTATTAACTGGCGA
ACTACTTACTCTAGCTTCCCGGCAACAATTAATAGACTGGATGGAGGCGGATAAAGTTGCAGGACCACTT
CTGCGCTCGGCCCTTCCGGCTGGCTGGTTTATTGCTGATAAATCTGGAGCCGGTGAGCGTGGGTCTCGCG
GTATCATTGCAGCACTGGGGCCAGATGGTAAGCCCTCCCGTATCGTAGTTATCTACACGACGGGGAGTCA
GGCAACTATGGATGAACGAAATAGACAGATCGCTGAGATAGGTGCCTCACTGATTAAGCATTGGTAACTG
TCAGACCAAGTTTACTCATATATACTTTAGATTGATTTAAAACTTCATTTTTAATTTAAAAGGATCTAGG
TGAAGATCCTTTTTGATAATCTCATGACCAAAATCCCTTAACGTGAGTTTTCGTTCCACTGAGCGTCAGA
CCCCGTAGAAAAGATCAAAGGATCTTCTTGAGATCCTTTTTTTCTGCGCGTAATCTGCTGCTTGCAAACA
AAAAAACCACCGCTACCAGCGGTGGTTTGTTTGCCGGATCAAGAGCTACCAACTCTTTTTCCGAAGGTAA
CTGGCTTCAGCAGAGCGCAGATACCAAATACTGTTCTTCTAGTGTAGCCGTAGTTAGGCCACCACTTCAA
GAACTCTGTAGCACCGCCTACATACCTCGCTCTGCTAATCCTGTTACCAGTGGCTGCTGCCAGTGGCGAT
AAGTCGTGTCTTACCGGGTTGGACTCAAGACGATAGTTACCGGATAAGGCGCAGCGGTCGGGCTGAACGG
GGGGTTCGTGCACACAGCCCAGCTTGGAGCGAACGACCTACACCGAACTGAGATACCTACAGCGTGAGCT
ATGAGAAAGCGCCACGCTTCCCGAAGGGAGAAAGGCGGACAGGTATCCGGTAAGCGGCAGGGTCGGAACA
GGAGAGCGCACGAGGGAGCTTCCAGGGGGAAACGCCTGGTATCTTTATAGTCCTGTCGGGTTTCGCCACC
TCTGACTTGAGCGTCGATTTTTGTGATGCTCGTCAGGGGGGCGGAGCCTATGGAAAAACGCCAGCAACGC
GGCCTTTTTACGGTTCCTGGCCTTTTGCTGGCCTTTTGCTCACATGTTCTTTCCTGCGTTATCCCCTGAT
TCTGTGGATAACCGTATTACCGCCTTTGAGTGAGCTGATACCGCTCGCCGCAGCCGAACGACCGAGCGCA
GCGAGTCAGTGAGCGAGGAAGCGGAAGAGCGCCTGATGCGGTATTTTCTCCTTACGCATCTGTGCGGTAT
TTCACACCGCATAGACCAGCCGCGTAACCTGGCAAAATCGGTTACGGTTGAGTAATAAATGGATGCCCTG
CGTAAGCGGGTGTGGGCGGACAATAAAGTCTTAAACTGAACAAAATAGATCTAAACTATGACAATAAAGT
CTTAAACTAGACAGAATAGTTGTAAACTGAAATCAGTCCAGTTATGCTGTGAAAAAGCATACTGGACTTT
TGTTATGGCTAAAGCAAACTCTTCATTTTCTGAAGTGCAAATTGCCCGTCGTATTAAAGAGGGGCGTGGC
CAAGGGCATGGTAAAGACTATATTCGCGGCGTTGTGACAATTTACCGAACAACTCCGCGGCCGGGAAGCC
GATCTCGGCTTGAACGAATTGTTAGGTGGCGGTACTTGGGTCGATATCAAAGTGCATCACTTCTTCCCGT
ATGCCCAACTTTGTATAGAGAGCCACTGCGGGATCGTCACCGTAATCTGCTTGCACGTAGATCACATAAG
CACCAAGCGCGTTGGCCTCATGCTTGAGGAGATTGATGAGCGCGGTGGCAATGCCCTGCCTCCGGTGCTC
GCCGGAGACTGCGAGATCATAGATATAGATCTCACTACGCGGCTGCTCAAACTTGGGCAGAACGTAAGCC
GCGAGAGCGCCAACAACCGCTTCTTGGTCGAAGGCAGCAAGCGCGATGAATGTCTTACTACGGAGCAAGT
TCCCGAGGTAATCGGAGTCCGGCTGATGTTGGGAGTAGGTGGCTACGTCTCCGAACTCACGACCGAAAAG
ATCAAGAGCAGCCCGCATGGATTTGACTTGGTCAGGGCCGAGCCTACATGTGCGAATGATGCCCATACTT
GAGCCACCTAACTTTGTTTTAGGGCGACTGCCCTGCTGCGTAACATCGTTGCTGCTCCATAACATCAAAC
ATCGACCCACGGCGTAACGCGCTTGCTGCTTGGATGCCCGAGGCATAGACTGTACAAAAAAACAGTCATA
ACAAGCCATGAAAACCGCCACTGCGCCGTTACCACCGCTGCGTTCGGTCAAGGTTCTGGACCAGTTGCGT
GAGCGCATACGCTACTTGCATTACAGTTTACGAACCGAACAGGCTTATGTCAACTGGGTTCGTGCCTTCA
TCCGTTTCCACGGTGTGCGTCACCCGGCAACCTTGGGCAGCAGCGAAGTCGAGGCATTTCTGTCCTGGCT
GGCGAACGAGCGCAAGGTTTCGGTCTCCACGCATCGTCAGGCATTGGCGGCCTTGCTGTTCTTCTACGGC
AAGGTGCTGTGCACGGATCTGCCCTTGCTTCAGGAGATCGGTAGACCTCGGCCGTCGCGGCGCTTGCCGG
TGGTGCTGACCCCGGATGAAGTGGTTCGCATCCTCGGTTTTCTGGAAGGCGAGCATCGTTTGTTCGCCCA
GGACTCTAGCTATAGTTCTAGTGGTTGGCTACGTACCCGTAGTGGCTATGGCAGGGCTTGCCGCCCCGAC
GTTGGCTGCGAGCCCTGGGCCTTCACCCGAACTTGGGGGTTGGGGTGGGGAAAAGGAAGAAACGCGGGCG
TATTGGTCCCAATGGGGTCTCGGTGGGGTATCGACAGAGTGCCAGCCCTGGGACCGAACCCCGCGTTTAT
GAACAAACGACCCAACACCCGTGCGTTTTATTCTGTCTTTTTATTGCCGTCATAGCGCGGGTTCCTTCCG
GTATTGTCTCCTTCCGTGTTTCAGTTAGCCTCCCCCATCTCCCGGTACTTCATTTTTCTGCACTACGCAG
GGATATTTCACCGCCCATCCAGGGTTTTATTATTCCATCCTGCTCAAGTAATAAAGCCCCCTGTTTGTCT
ATTCCGCGTGAAATGCCAAATATTTCTTTATCACCAATGATAAGTTTCACTGGGCGATTAATAAAATTAT
CCAGCTTTTCCCAGCGCGACAGATAAGGTGCCAATCCTTCTTGTTCGAAGAGTTCCAACGCAGCACGTAA
TTCACGTATTAGCATGGCCGCCAACGTATTACGATCGAGATTGATCCCCGCTTCCTGCAGCGTGATCCAC
CCCTGATTAACGACACTCTCTTCAACACGGCGCATTGCCATGTTGATCCCGGCTCCAATGACTATTTGCG
CCGCATCGCCAGTTTTGCCAGTCAGCTCCACCAGAATGCCTGCCAGCTTGCGATCCTGCAGATAGAGGTC
ATTAGGCCATTTAACACGAACTTTATCTGCACCCAGCTTGCGTAATACTTCCGCCATCACGATACCGATA
ACCAGACTTAAACCAATCGCCGCCGCCGGGCCTTGTTCCAGACGCCAGAACATCGACAAATATAAGTTTG
CGCCAAAAGGCGAAAACCATTTCCGACCCCGGCGACCACGGCCAGCCTGCTGGTATTCTGCAATGCAAGC
ATCGCCCGATTTAAGCTCTCCGATACGATCAAGAAGGTACTGATTCGTGGAGTCAATCACTGGCAGCACG
GCTACACTACCGCCATCCAGCTGACCCAATATCTGTTTAGCATTAAGTAACTGGATAGGCTCAGGCAGGC
TGTATCCTTTACCCGGAACGGTAAAGACATCAACGCCCCAGTCACGCAGTGTCTGAATGTGTTTATTAAT
AGCCGCCCGGCTCATTCCCAGCGTTTCACCCAACTGCTCGCCAGAGTGAAATTCACCGTTCGCTAACAGG
GCAATCAATTTCAGTGGCACGGTGTTATCCTTCATGGCTCGAGATCCCGGGTGATCAAGTCTTCGTCGAG
TGATTGTAAATAAAATGTAATTTACAGTATAGTATTTTAATTAATATACAAATGATTTGATAATAATTCT
TATTTAACTATAATATATTGTGTTGGGTTGAATTAAAGGTCCGTATACTCCGGAATATTAATAGATCATG
GAGATAATTAAAATGATAACCATCTCGCAAATAAATAAGTATTTTACTGTTTTCGTAACAGTTTTGTAAT
AAAAAAACCTATAAATATTCCGGATTATTCATACCGTCCCACCATCGGGCGCGGATCCCGATGAGCGGCC
TGAACGATATTTTTGAAGCGCAGAAAATTGAATGGCATGAAGGCAGCGCTGGAGGTTCAGGTGCGGTCGG
TTCTTGCGTAGTGTGCCATAGCCAAACCTCATTACGGTGTGGAACCTGTATTCGTAGACCCTTCTTATGT
TGCAAGTGCTGTTATGATCATGTCATCGCAACACCTCACAAGATGGTGCTGAGTGTCTCACCCTACGTGT
GCAATGCGCCCGGTTGTGGGGTCAGTGATGTGACGAAACTGTACCTCGGCGGAATGAGCTATTTCTGTGT
CGACCACCGTCCCGTATGCTCGTTTCCACTTTGCGCGAACGGGCTGGTTTTTGGGCTCTATAAAAATATG
TGCACGGGCTCACCATCTATCGTCGAGTTCAATAGATTAGCCACTTGTGACTGGACTGAGAGTGGTGATT
ATACATTGGCGAATACCACAACGGAACCTCTTAAGCTGTTTGCTGCGGAGACATTGCGAGCAACAGAGGA
AGCATCCAAGCAATCTTACGCCATCGCTACAATTAAAGAGATAGTCGGTGAAAGACAGCTTCTGCTAGTG
TGGGAGGCCGGAAAAAGCAAGCCTCCACTAAATCGCAACTACGTATTTACTGGATATCATATCACCAAAA
ACAGCAAAGTTCAACTAGGTGAGTACATATTTGAACGTATTGACTATTCCGATGCGGTATCATACAAAAG
CTCGACTACGTATAAGCTGACTGTTGGGGACATATTCGTGCTTACATCCCACTCGGTGGCTACCCTTACG
GCTCCAACCATAGTGAACCAGGAACGATACGTAAAAATTACAGGCCTATATCCGACTATAACGGTACCGG
AGGAATTCGCATCTCACGTTGCCAATTTCCAGAAGTCCGGTTACTCAAAGTACGTTACAGTCCAAGGCCC
CCCTGGAACTGGAAAGTCGCATTTTGCAATTGGATTGGCGATCTACTATCCGACGGCCAGGGTAGTTTAT
ACGGCATGCTCTCACGCCGCAGTAGACGCTCTTTGTGAAAAAGCCTTCAAATACCTCAACATCGCAAAGT
GCAGCCGGATCATACCAGCCAAAGCAAGAGTAGAATGTTACGATCGTTTTAAGGTTAATGAAACGAACTC
CCAATATTTGTTCTCGACAATTAATGCCCTACCCGAGACCAGCGCTGATATTTTGGTCGTGGACGAGGTT
AGTATGTGTACGAACTACGATTTATCCATCATAAATGCAAGGATTAAAGCGAAACACATTGTATATGTAG
GAGACCCTGCGCAATTGCCGGCCCCACGCACTTTACTAACGCGCGGTACGCTTGAGCCTGAAAATTTCAA
TTCGGTCACACGACTCATGTGTAACTTGGGCCCGGACATTTTTTTATCCATGTGCTACCGATGTCCCAAG
GAGATAGTTTCAACAGTGTCCGCTCTTGTCTATAACAACAAGTTGCTCGCAAAGAAAGAACTAAGTGGGC
AGTGTTTTAAAATCTTATATAAGGGGAATGTTACGCATGATGCGTCTAGTGCGATAAACAGGCCGCAGCT
GACTTTCGTGAAGAACTTTATTACCGCCAACCCGGCTTGGTCGAAAGCCGTCTTCATATCCCCTTATAAT
TCACAAAACGCAGTGTCGAGGAGCATGCTGGGCCTCACAACGCAGACCGTAGATTCTTCTCAGGGCAGTG
AATACCAATATGTTATATTTTGCCAAACCGCTGACACCGCTCATGCTAACAATATCAACCGGTTCAATGT
TGCGATTACTCGGGCTCAAAAAGGGATCTTATGCGTGATGACCTCACAGGCACTATTTGAGTCACTGGAG
TTTACTGAACTCAGTTTCACTAATTACAAGCTCCAGGGCGGAAGTGGACATCACCACCATCATCACTGAT
GAAGCTTGTCGAGAAGTACTAGAGGATCATAATCAGCCATACCACATTTGTAGAGGTTTTACTTGCTTTA
AAAAACCTCCCACACCTCCCCCTGAACCTGAAACATAAAATGAATGCAATTGTTGTTGTTAACTTGTTTA
TTGCAGCTTATAATGGTTACAAATAAAGCAATAGCATCACAAATTTCACAAATAAAGCATTTTTTTCACT
GCATTCTAGTTGTGGTTTGTCCAAACTCATCAATGTATCTTATCATGTCTGGATCTGATCACTGCTTGAG
CCTAGGAGATCCGAACCAGATAAGTGAAATCTAGTTCCAAACTATTTTGTCATTTTTAATTTTCGTATTA
GCTTACGACGCTACACCCAGTTCCCATCTATTTTGTCACTCTTCCCTAAATAATCCTTAAAAACTCCATT
TCCACCCCTCCCAGTTCCCAACTATTTTGTCCGCCCACAGCGGGGCATTTTTCTTCCTGTTATGTTTTTA
ATCAAACATCCTGCCAACTCCATGTGACAAACCGTCATCTTCGGCTACTTTTTCTCTGTCACAGAATGAA
AATTTTTCTGTCATCTCTTCGTTATTAATGTTTGTAATTGACTGAATATCAACGCTTATTTGCAGCCTGA
ATGGCGAATGGG
Features (pLannotate 1.2.2; 18 found; start..end, strand, type, name):
      1..455     +  rep_origin     f1 ori (sequence partly withheld): f1 bacteriophage origin of replication; arrow indicates direction of (+) strand synthesis
    481..585     +  promoter       AmpR promoter: bla
    586..1446    +  CDS            AmpR: β-lactamase; bla; confers resistance to ampicillin, carbenicillin, and related antibiotics
   1617..2205    +  rep_origin     ori: high-copy-number ColE1/pMB1/pBR322/pUC origin of replication
   2391..2442    -  misc_feature   bom (fragment): basis of mobility region from pBR322
   2510..2734    -  mobile_element Tn7R: mini-Tn7 element (right end of the Tn7 transposon) Tn7
   2801..3334    -  CDS            GmR: gentamycin acetyltransferase; aacC1; confers resistance to gentamycin
   3504..3532    -  promoter       Pc promoter: intI1 (promoter lies within the coding sequence); class 1 integron promoter
   3510..3869    -  CDS            YPR2_ECOLX (fragment): Protein predicted: Swiss-Prot protein existence level 4. From Escherichia coli.
   4040..4088    -  polyA_signal   HSV TK poly(A) signal: herpes simplex virus thymidine kinase polyadenylation signal (Cole and Stacy, 1985)
   4162..5124    -  CDS            birA: BIRA_ECOLI - Also known as bioR, dhbB. Experimental evidence at protein level: Swiss-Prot protein existence level 1. Acts both as a biotin--[acetyl-CoA-carboxylase] ligase and a biotin-operon repressor. In the presence of ATP, BirA activates biotin to form the BirA-biotinyl-5'-adenylate (BirA-bio-5'-AMP or holoBirA) complex. HoloBirA can either transfer the biotinyl moiety to the biotin carboxyl carrier protein (BCCP) subunit of acetyl-CoA carboxylase, or bind to the biotin operator site and inhibit transcription of the operon. From Escherichia coli (strain K12).
   5161..5270    -  promoter       p10 promoter: baculovirus promoter for expression in insect cells
   5294..5385    +  promoter       polyhedrin promoter: polh from Autographa californica; promoter for the baculovirus polyhedrin gene
   5502..7295    +  CDS            rep (fragment): R1AB_MERS1 - Experimental evidence at protein level: Swiss-Prot protein existence level 1. [2'-O-methyltransferase]: Methyltransferase that mediates mRNA cap 2'-O-ribose methylation to the 5'-cap structure of viral mRNAs. N7-methyl guanosine cap is a prerequisite for binding of nsp16. Therefore plays an essential role in viral mRNAs cap methylation which is essential to evade immune system. From Middle East respiratory syndrome-related coronavirus (isolate United Kingdom/H123990006/2012) (MERS-CoV) (Betacoronavirus England 1).
   7354..7437    +  CDS            large T antigen (fragment): large T antigen from SV40 (simian virus 40)
   7460..7594    +  polyA_signal   SV40 poly(A) signal: SV40 polyadenylation signal
   7623..7788    -  mobile_element Tn7L: mini-Tn7 element (left end of the Tn7 transposon) Tn7
   7951..7967    +  CDS            lacZα (fragment): LacZα fragment of β-galactosidase; lacZ fragment
