[The description below was written by a language model from this plasmid's Addgene catalogue record and pLannotate feature annotations shown in this document.]
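Description:
MERS_NSP13_BV_BIO is a baculovirus transfer (donor) plasmid built on the pFBD-BirA backbone, a dual-promoter pFastBac-style vector designed for producing site-specifically biotinylated protein in insect cells. In E. coli it is maintained through a high-copy ColE1/pUC-type origin with ampicillin resistance (β-lactamase), and it also carries an f1 origin. The expression region is bracketed by the Tn7R and Tn7L mini-Tn7 ends. These allow site-specific transposition of the enclosed segment into a baculovirus bacmid in a suitable E. coli host. A gentamicin acetyltransferase gene lies within the transposable segment and allows selection of recombinants.

Between the Tn7 ends sit two divergently oriented late baculovirus promoters. The polyhedrin promoter drives the insert, a roughly 1.8 kb fragment of the MERS coronavirus replicase polyprotein (ORF1ab) that the catalogue identifies as nsp13, and the cassette ends with the SV40 polyadenylation signal. The automated annotation matches this region only to the polyprotein entry, and its methyltransferase description does not refer to nsp13 itself. According to the record, the protein carries an N-terminal biotin acceptor peptide (AviTag-type) joined by a flexible linker and a C-terminal hexahistidine tag, and it may not span the entire coding region. In the opposite direction, the p10 promoter drives E. coli biotin ligase BirA, terminated by the HSV TK polyadenylation signal. Co-expression of BirA in the same infected cell should biotinylate the acceptor tag in vivo. The His tag allows metal-affinity purification. The stated purpose is baculovirus expression for structure determination, and the biotin handle would also suit immobilisation on streptavidin for binding or screening assays.
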