Addgene plasmid #234379: MERS_NSP13_BV_BIO
Purpose: Baculovirus expression for structure determination. May not contain entire coding region of gene.
Depositing lab: Cheryl Arrowsmith. Depositing organization: University of Toronto.
Backbone
  Vector backbone: pFBD-BirA
  Vector type: Baculovirus Expresssion
  Selectable markers: High Copy
Growth in bacteria
  Bacterial resistance: Ampicillin, 100 μg/mL
  Growth temperature: 37°C
  Growth strain: DH5alpha
  Copy number: High Copy
Gene/Insert
  Gene/Insert name: Nsp13_MERS
  Species: Middle East respiratory syndrome
  Promoter: Polyhedrin
  Tag / fusion protein: MSGLNDIFEAQKIEWHEGSAGGSG (N terminal on insert); GGSGHHHHHH (C terminal on insert)
  Cloning method: Unknown
  Sequencing primers: 5′ tattccggattattcataccg; 3′ ctctacaaatgtggtatggc
Terms and licenses: Academic/Nonprofit Terms; Industry Terms: Not Available to Industry
How to cite: MERS_NSP13_BV_BIO was a gift from Cheryl Arrowsmith (Addgene plasmid # 234379 ; http://n2t.net/addgene:234379 ; RRID:Addgene_234379)
